Addgene plasmid #108871: pTol2-hsp70l:Cas9-t2A-GFP, 5xU6:sgRNA
Purpose: Expression of heat shock inducible Cas9-GFP and U6-driven 5 individual gRNAs for scGESTALT in zebrafish
Depositing lab: Alex Schier. Depositing organization: Harvard University. Publication: Simultaneous single-cell profiling of lineages and cell types in the vertebrate brain. Raj B, Wagner DE, McKenna A, Pandey S, Klein AM, Shendure J, Gagnon JA, Schier AF. Nat Biotechnol. 2018 Mar 28. pii: nbt.4103. doi: 10.1038/nbt.4103. PubMed 29608178.
Backbone
  Vector backbone: Tol2
  Backbone size w/o insert (bp): 5853
  Total vector size (bp): 13822
  Vector type: CRISPR
Growth in bacteria
  Bacterial resistance: Ampicillin, 100 μg/mL
  Growth temperature: 37°C
  Growth strain: DH5alpha
  Growth instructions: Due to size of vector, bacteria are slow growing. Grow larger cultures for high plasmid recovery.
  Copy number: Unknown
Gene/Insert 1
  Gene/Insert name: 5xU6:sgRNA
  Species: D. rerio (zebrafish), Synthetic
  Insert size (bp): 2693
  Promoter: U6
  Cloning method: Restriction Enzyme; 5′ cloning site ClaI (not destroyed); 3′ cloning site KpnI (not destroyed)
  Sequencing primers: 5′ ACATTAAATGAAATGCATcagt
Gene/Insert 2
  Gene/Insert name: Cas9-t2A-GFP
  Species: D. rerio (zebrafish)
  Insert size (bp): 5276
  Promoter: hsp70
  Cloning method: Gateway Cloning
  Sequencing primers: 5′ TTACTTGTACAGCTCGTCCATGCC
Terms and licenses: Academic/Nonprofit Terms; Industry Terms: Not Available to Industry
How to cite: pTol2-hsp70l:Cas9-t2A-GFP, 5xU6:sgRNA was a gift from Alex Schier (Addgene plasmid # 108871 ; http://n2t.net/addgene:108871 ; RRID:Addgene_108871)
