[The description below was written by a language model from this plasmid's Addgene catalogue record, the feature table of its GenBank file and pLannotate feature annotations shown in this document.]
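Description:
pTol2-hsp70l:Cas9-t2A-GFP, 5xU6:sgRNA is a roughly 13.8 kb Tol2 transposon plasmid built for CRISPR-based lineage recording (scGESTALT) in zebrafish. It is maintained in E. coli through a high-copy pUC-type origin and an ampicillin resistance gene. The whole payload lies between the Tol2 terminal inverted repeats, so Tol2 transposase can mobilise it as a single unit into the fish genome. The record does not describe how the transposase is supplied.

The payload has two modules. The first was assembled by Gateway recombination, as shown by the attB4, attB1 and attB2 scars. It places the zebrafish hsp70l heat-shock promoter upstream of Streptococcus pyogenes Cas9 flanked by two nuclear localisation signals. Cas9 is joined through a T2A self-cleaving peptide to GFP and the unit ends in an SV40 late polyadenylation signal. Heat shock therefore induces the nuclease together with a separate fluorescent protein that marks the expressing cells.

The second module was cloned between ClaI and KpnI sites and carries annotated BsaI overhang junctions, suggesting Golden Gate-style assembly. It is an array of five independent guide RNA units. Each unit has a zebrafish U6 promoter (U6a used twice, then U6b, U6c and U6d), a spacer labelled site5 through site9, an sgRNA scaffold and a U6 termination signal. These labels presumably refer to target sites in the scGESTALT barcode, but the record does not define them.

Pairing constitutively transcribed guides with inducible Cas9 lets the user time a round of editing. The two feature tables describe the same construct in different orientations and differ by one nucleotide in length.
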