LOCUS       19_p5xU6_5sgRNA_ 13822 bp ds-DNA circular 07-MAR-2018
DEFINITION
ACCESSION
VERSION
SOURCE
  ORGANISM
COMMENT     Serial Cloner Genbank Format
COMMENT     SerialCloner_Type=DNA
COMMENT     SerialCloner_Comments=
COMMENT     SerialCloner_Ends=0,0,,0,
COMMENT     ApEinfo:methylated:1
FEATURES             Location/Qualifiers
     misc_feature    125..982
                     /SerialCloner_Color=&h8080FF
                     /SerialCloner_Show=True
                     /SerialCloner_Protect=True
                     /SerialCloner_Arrow=True
                     /label=ampR
                     /ApEinfo_fwdcolor="#ffff66"
                     /ApEinfo_revcolor="#ffff66"
                     /ApEinfo_graphicformat="arrow_data {{0 1 2 0 0 -1} {} 0}
                     width 5 offset 0"
     misc_feature    1130..1803
                     /SerialCloner_Color=&h80FF80
                     /SerialCloner_Show=True
                     /SerialCloner_Protect=True
                     /SerialCloner_Arrow=True
                     /label=pUC ori
                     /ApEinfo_fwdcolor="#808080"
                     /ApEinfo_revcolor="#808080"
                     /ApEinfo_graphicformat="arrow_data {{0 1 2 0 0 -1} {} 0}
                     width 5 offset 0"
     misc_feature    2272..2290
                     /SerialCloner_Color=&h0080FF
                     /SerialCloner_Show=True
                     /SerialCloner_Protect=True
                     /SerialCloner_Arrow=True
                     /label=Tol2 5' TIR
                     /ApEinfo_fwdcolor="#ff0080"
                     /ApEinfo_revcolor="#ff0080"
                     /ApEinfo_graphicformat="arrow_data {{0 1 2 0 0 -1} {} 0}
                     width 5 offset 0"
     misc_feature    2847..3044
                     /SerialCloner_Color=&hFF80C0
                     /SerialCloner_Show=True
                     /SerialCloner_Protect=True
                     /SerialCloner_Arrow=True
                     /label=SV40 late PolyA
                     /ApEinfo_fwdcolor="#008080"
                     /ApEinfo_revcolor="#008080"
                     /ApEinfo_graphicformat="arrow_data {{0 1 2 0 0 -1} {} 0}
                     width 5 offset 0"
     misc_feature    5209..5212
                     /label=5'overhang
                     /ApEinfo_fwdcolor="#ff0000"
                     /ApEinfo_revcolor="#ff0000"
                     /ApEinfo_graphicformat="arrow_data {{0 1 2 0 0 -1} {} 0}
                     width 5 offset 0"
     misc_feature    3596..3601
                     /label=U6 end signal
                     /ApEinfo_fwdcolor="#0080ff"
                     /ApEinfo_revcolor="#0080ff"
                     /ApEinfo_graphicformat="arrow_data {{0 1 2 0 0 -1} {} 0}
                     width 5 offset 0"
     misc_feature    3048..3053
                     /SerialCloner_Color=&hFF8000
                     /SerialCloner_Show=True
                     /SerialCloner_Protect=True
                     /SerialCloner_Arrow=True
                     /label=ClaI site
                     /ApEinfo_fwdcolor="#008000"
                     /ApEinfo_revcolor="#008000"
                     /ApEinfo_graphicformat="arrow_data {{0 1 2 0 0 -1} {} 0}
                     width 5 offset 0"
     misc_feature    5094..5112
                     /label=site8
                     /ApEinfo_fwdcolor="#ffcc66"
                     /ApEinfo_revcolor="#ffcc66"
                     /ApEinfo_graphicformat="arrow_data {{0 1 2 0 0 -1} {} 0}
                     width 5 offset 0"
     promoter        complement(11187..12703)
                     /label=hsp70l promoter (AF158020)
                     /ApEinfo_fwdcolor="#ff8000"
                     /ApEinfo_revcolor="#ff8000"
                     /ApEinfo_graphicformat="arrow_data {{0 1 2 0 0 -1} {} 0}
                     width 5 offset 0"
     misc_feature    5610..5628
                     /label=site9
                     /ApEinfo_fwdcolor="#ffcc66"
                     /ApEinfo_revcolor="#ffcc66"
                     /ApEinfo_graphicformat="arrow_data {{0 1 2 0 0 -1} {} 0}
                     width 5 offset 0"
     polyA_signal    complement(5799..5994)
                     /label=SV40 late polyA (from pCS2+)
                     /ApEinfo_fwdcolor="#ff8000"
                     /ApEinfo_revcolor="#ff8000"
                     /ApEinfo_graphicformat="arrow_data {{0 1 2 0 0 -1} {} 0}
                     width 5 offset 0"
     misc_feature    5747..5752
                     /SerialCloner_Color=&hFF8000
                     /SerialCloner_Show=True
                     /SerialCloner_Protect=True
                     /SerialCloner_Arrow=True
                     /label=KpnI site
                     /ApEinfo_fwdcolor="#008000"
                     /ApEinfo_revcolor="#008000"
                     /ApEinfo_graphicformat="arrow_data {{0 1 2 0 0 -1} {} 0}
                     width 5 offset 0"
     misc_feature    12704..12726
                     /label=LR recombined arm
                     /ApEinfo_fwdcolor="#b3b3b3"
                     /ApEinfo_revcolor="#b3b3b3"
                     /ApEinfo_graphicformat="arrow_data {{0 1 2 0 0 -1} {} 0}
                     width 5 offset 0"
     misc_feature    5118..5198
                     /label=sgRNA scaffold
                     /ApEinfo_fwdcolor="#6666ff"
                     /ApEinfo_revcolor="#6666ff"
                     /ApEinfo_graphicformat="arrow_data {{0 1 2 0 0 -1} {} 0}
                     width 5 offset 0"
     misc_feature    complement(6920..6925)
                     /SerialCloner_Color=&hFF8000
                     /SerialCloner_Show=True
                     /SerialCloner_Protect=True
                     /SerialCloner_Arrow=True
                     /label=BamHI site
                     /ApEinfo_fwdcolor="#cc66ff"
                     /ApEinfo_revcolor="#cc66ff"
                     /ApEinfo_graphicformat="arrow_data {{0 1 2 0 0 -1} {} 0}
                     width 5 offset 0"
     misc_feature    join(3089..3335,3337..3485)
                     /label=zf_U6a promoter
                     /ApEinfo_fwdcolor="#66ffff"
                     /ApEinfo_revcolor="#66ffff"
                     /ApEinfo_graphicformat="arrow_data {{0 1 2 0 0 -1} {} 0}
                     width 5 offset 0"
     misc_feature    complement(6830..6883)
                     /SerialCloner_Color=&h0000FF
                     /SerialCloner_Show=True
                     /SerialCloner_Protect=True
                     /SerialCloner_Arrow=True
                     /label=T2A
                     /ApEinfo_fwdcolor="#ffcc66"
                     /ApEinfo_revcolor="#ffcc66"
                     /ApEinfo_graphicformat="arrow_data {{0 1 2 0 0 -1} {} 0}
                     width 5 offset 0"
     misc_feature    4599..4679
                     /label=gRNA scaffold
                     /ApEinfo_fwdcolor="#6666ff"
                     /ApEinfo_revcolor="#6666ff"
                     /ApEinfo_graphicformat="arrow_data {{0 1 2 0 0 -1} {} 0}
                     width 5 offset 0"
     misc_feature    5715..5720
                     /label=U6 end signal(1)
                     /ApEinfo_label="U6 end signal"
                     /ApEinfo_fwdcolor="#0080ff"
                     /ApEinfo_revcolor="#0080ff"
                     /ApEinfo_graphicformat="arrow_data {{0 1 2 0 0 -1} {} 0}
                     width 5 offset 0"
     misc_feature    complement(6926..11074)
                     /SerialCloner_Color=&hFF00FF
                     /SerialCloner_Show=True
                     /SerialCloner_Protect=True
                     /SerialCloner_Arrow=True
                     /label=Cas9
                     /ApEinfo_fwdcolor="#0080ff"
                     /ApEinfo_revcolor="#0080ff"
                     /ApEinfo_graphicformat="arrow_data {{0 1 2 0 0 -1} {} 0}
                     width 5 offset 0"
     misc_feature    4575..4593
                     /label=site7
                     /ApEinfo_fwdcolor="#ffcc66"
                     /ApEinfo_revcolor="#ffcc66"
                     /ApEinfo_graphicformat="arrow_data {{0 1 2 0 0 -1} {} 0}
                     width 5 offset 0"
     misc_feature    complement(6824..6829)
                     /SerialCloner_Color=&hFF8000
                     /SerialCloner_Show=True
                     /SerialCloner_Protect=True
                     /SerialCloner_Arrow=True
                     /label=XbaI site
                     /ApEinfo_fwdcolor="#cc66ff"
                     /ApEinfo_revcolor="#cc66ff"
                     /ApEinfo_graphicformat="arrow_data {{0 1 2 0 0 -1} {} 0}
                     width 5 offset 0"
     misc_feature    complement(6899..6919)
                     /SerialCloner_Color=&h8000FF
                     /SerialCloner_Show=True
                     /SerialCloner_Protect=True
                     /SerialCloner_Arrow=True
                     /label=nls2
                     /ApEinfo_fwdcolor="#66ffff"
                     /ApEinfo_revcolor="#66ffff"
                     /ApEinfo_graphicformat="arrow_data {{0 1 2 0 0 -1} {} 0}
                     width 5 offset 0"
     misc_feature    4690..4693
                     /label=5'overhang(1)
                     /ApEinfo_label="5'overhang"
                     /ApEinfo_fwdcolor="#ff0000"
                     /ApEinfo_revcolor="#ff0000"
                     /ApEinfo_graphicformat="arrow_data {{0 1 2 0 0 -1} {} 0}
                     width 5 offset 0"
     misc_feature    complement(6104..6823)
                     /SerialCloner_Color=&h00FF00
                     /SerialCloner_Show=True
                     /SerialCloner_Protect=True
                     /SerialCloner_Arrow=True
                     /label=GFP
                     /ApEinfo_fwdcolor="#80ff00"
                     /ApEinfo_revcolor="#80ff00"
                     /ApEinfo_graphicformat="arrow_data {{0 1 2 0 0 -1} {} 0}
                     width 5 offset 0"
     misc_feature    5213..5604
                     /label=zf_U6d promoter
                     /ApEinfo_fwdcolor="#66ffff"
                     /ApEinfo_revcolor="#66ffff"
                     /ApEinfo_graphicformat="arrow_data {{0 1 2 0 0 -1} {} 0}
                     width 5 offset 0"
     misc_feature    complement(11042..11062)
                     /SerialCloner_Color=&h8000FF
                     /SerialCloner_Show=True
                     /SerialCloner_Protect=True
                     /SerialCloner_Arrow=True
                     /label=nls1
                     /ApEinfo_fwdcolor="#66ffff"
                     /ApEinfo_revcolor="#66ffff"
                     /ApEinfo_graphicformat="arrow_data {{0 1 2 0 0 -1} {} 0}
                     width 5 offset 0"
     misc_feature    join(3619..3866,3868..4016)
                     /label=zf_U6a promoter(1)
                     /ApEinfo_label="zf_U6a promoter"
                     /ApEinfo_fwdcolor="cyan"
                     /ApEinfo_revcolor="cyan"
                     /ApEinfo_graphicformat="arrow_data {{0 1 2 0 0 -1} {} 0}
                     width 5 offset 0"
     misc_feature    complement(6096..6103)
                     /SerialCloner_Color=&hFF8000
                     /SerialCloner_Show=True
                     /SerialCloner_Protect=True
                     /SerialCloner_Arrow=True
                     /label=NotI site
                     /ApEinfo_fwdcolor="#ff66ff"
                     /ApEinfo_revcolor="#ff66ff"
                     /ApEinfo_graphicformat="arrow_data {{0 1 2 0 0 -1} {} 0}
                     width 5 offset 0"
     misc_feature    3602..3605
                     /label=5'overhang(2)
                     /ApEinfo_label="5'overhang"
                     /ApEinfo_fwdcolor="#ff0000"
                     /ApEinfo_revcolor="#ff0000"
                     /ApEinfo_graphicformat="arrow_data {{0 1 2 0 0 -1} {} 0}
                     width 5 offset 0"
     misc_feature    5199..5204
                     /label=U6 end signal(2)
                     /ApEinfo_label="U6 end signal"
                     /ApEinfo_fwdcolor="#0080ff"
                     /ApEinfo_revcolor="#0080ff"
                     /ApEinfo_graphicformat="arrow_data {{0 1 2 0 0 -1} {} 0}
                     width 5 offset 0"
     misc_feature    5777..5798
                     /label=LR recombined arm(1)
                     /ApEinfo_label="LR recombined arm"
                     /ApEinfo_fwdcolor="#b3b3b3"
                     /ApEinfo_revcolor="#b3b3b3"
                     /ApEinfo_graphicformat="arrow_data {{0 1 2 0 0 -1} {} 0}
                     width 5 offset 0"
     misc_feature    3072..3075
                     /label=BsaI 5'overhang
                     /ApEinfo_fwdcolor="#ff6fcf"
                     /ApEinfo_revcolor="green"
                     /ApEinfo_graphicformat="arrow_data {{0 1 2 0 0 -1} {} 0}
                     width 5 offset 0"
     misc_feature    4137..4140
                     /label=5'overhang(3)
                     /ApEinfo_label="5'overhang"
                     /ApEinfo_fwdcolor="#ff0000"
                     /ApEinfo_revcolor="#ff0000"
                     /ApEinfo_graphicformat="arrow_data {{0 1 2 0 0 -1} {} 0}
                     width 5 offset 0"
     misc_feature    5725..5728
                     /label=BsaI 3'overhang
                     /ApEinfo_fwdcolor="#ff6fcf"
                     /ApEinfo_revcolor="#ff6fcf"
                     /ApEinfo_graphicformat="arrow_data {{0 1 2 0 0 -1} {} 0}
                     width 5 offset 0"
     misc_feature    4694..5088
                     /label=zf_U6c promoter
                     /ApEinfo_fwdcolor="cyan"
                     /ApEinfo_revcolor="cyan"
                     /ApEinfo_graphicformat="arrow_data {{0 1 2 0 0 -1} {} 0}
                     width 5 offset 0"
     misc_feature    4680..4685
                     /label=U6 end signal(3)
                     /ApEinfo_label="U6 end signal"
                     /ApEinfo_fwdcolor="#0080ff"
                     /ApEinfo_revcolor="#0080ff"
                     /ApEinfo_graphicformat="arrow_data {{0 1 2 0 0 -1} {} 0}
                     width 5 offset 0"
     misc_feature    5634..5714
                     /label=sgRNA scaffold(1)
                     /ApEinfo_label="sgRNA scaffold"
                     /ApEinfo_fwdcolor="#6666ff"
                     /ApEinfo_revcolor="#6666ff"
                     /ApEinfo_graphicformat="arrow_data {{0 1 2 0 0 -1} {} 0}
                     width 5 offset 0"
     misc_feature    4022..4040
                     /label=site6
                     /ApEinfo_fwdcolor="#ffcc66"
                     /ApEinfo_revcolor="#ffcc66"
                     /ApEinfo_graphicformat="arrow_data {{0 1 2 0 0 -1} {} 0}
                     width 5 offset 0"
     misc_feature    3515..3595
                     /label=sgRNA scaffold(2)
                     /ApEinfo_label="sgRNA scaffold"
                     /ApEinfo_fwdcolor="#6666ff"
                     /ApEinfo_revcolor="green"
                     /ApEinfo_graphicformat="arrow_data {{0 1 2 0 0 -1} {} 0}
                     width 5 offset 0"
     misc_feature    4046..4126
                     /label=gRNA scaffold(1)
                     /ApEinfo_label="gRNA scaffold"
                     /ApEinfo_fwdcolor="#6666ff"
                     /ApEinfo_revcolor="#6666ff"
                     /ApEinfo_graphicformat="arrow_data {{0 1 2 0 0 -1} {} 0}
                     width 5 offset 0"
     misc_feature    3054..3071
                     /label=Tol2 exon4 frag from previous cloning step
                     /ApEinfo_fwdcolor="#b3b3b3"
                     /ApEinfo_revcolor="#b3b3b3"
                     /ApEinfo_graphicformat="arrow_data {{0 1 2 0 0 -1} {} 0}
                     width 5 offset 0"
     misc_feature    4127..4132
                     /label=U6 end signal(4)
                     /ApEinfo_label="U6 end signal"
                     /ApEinfo_fwdcolor="#0080ff"
                     /ApEinfo_revcolor="#0080ff"
                     /ApEinfo_graphicformat="arrow_data {{0 1 2 0 0 -1} {} 0}
                     width 5 offset 0"
     misc_feature    3491..3509
                     /label=site5
                     /ApEinfo_fwdcolor="#ffcc66"
                     /ApEinfo_revcolor="#ffcc66"
                     /ApEinfo_graphicformat="arrow_data {{0 1 2 0 0 -1} {} 0}
                     width 5 offset 0"
     misc_feature    4141..4569
                     /label=zf_U6b promoter
                     /ApEinfo_fwdcolor="cyan"
                     /ApEinfo_revcolor="cyan"
                     /ApEinfo_graphicformat="arrow_data {{0 1 2 0 0 -1} {} 0}
                     width 5 offset 0"
     misc_feature    12769..13357
                     /label=Tol2
                     /ApEinfo_fwdcolor="#e6e6e6"
                     /ApEinfo_revcolor="#e6e6e6"
                     /ApEinfo_graphicformat="arrow_data {{0 1 2 0 0 -1} {} 0}
                     width 5 offset 0"
     misc_feature    13293..13308
                     /label=Tol2 3'TIR
                     /ApEinfo_fwdcolor="#ff0080"
                     /ApEinfo_revcolor="#ff0080"
                     /ApEinfo_graphicformat="arrow_data {{0 1 2 0 0 -1} {} 0}
                     width 5 offset 0"
     misc_feature    4360..4382
                     /label=U6bseqF
                     /ApEinfo_fwdcolor="#e6e6e6"
                     /ApEinfo_revcolor="#e6e6e6"
                     /ApEinfo_graphicformat="arrow_data {{0 1 2 0 0 -1} {} 0}
                     width 5 offset 0"
ORIGIN
        1 CACTTTTCGG GGAAATGTGC GCGGAACCCC TATTTGTTTA TTTTTCTAAA TACATTCAAA
       61 TATGTATCCG CTCATGAGAC AATAACCCTG ATAAATGCTT CAATAATATT GAAAAAGGAA
      121 GAGTATGAGT ATTCAACATT TCCGTGTCGC CCTTATTCCC TTTTTTGCGG CATTTTGCCT
      181 TCCTGTTTTT GCTCACCCAG AAACGCTGGT GAAAGTAAAA GATGCTGAAG ATCAGTTGGG
      241 TGCACGAGTG GGTTACATCG AACTGGATCT CAACAGCGGT AAGATCCTTG AGAGTTTTCG
      301 CCCCGAAGAA CGTTTTCCAA TGATGAGCAC TTTTAAAGTT CTGCTATGTG GCGCGGTATT
      361 ATCCCGTATT GACGCCGGGC AAGAGCAACT CGGTCGCCGC ATACACTATT CTCAGAATGA
      421 CTTGGTTGAG TACTCACCAG TCACAGAAAA GCATCTTACG GATGGCATGA CAGTAAGAGA
      481 ATTATGCAGT GCTGCCATAA CCATGAGTGA TAACACTGCG GCCAACTTAC TTCTGACAAC
      541 GATCGGAGGA CCGAAGGAGC TAACCGCTTT TTTGCACAAC ATGGGGGATC ATGTAACTCG
      601 CCTTGATCGT TGGGAACCGG AGCTGAATGA AGCCATACCA AACGACGAGC GTGACACCAC
      661 GATGCCTGTA GCAATGGCAA CAACGTTGCG CAAACTATTA ACTGGCGAAC TACTTACTCT
      721 AGCTTCCCGG CAACAATTAA TAGACTGGAT GGAGGCGGAT AAAGTTGCAG GACCACTTCT
      781 GCGCTCGGCC CTTCCGGCTG GCTGGTTTAT TGCTGATAAA TCTGGAGCCG GTGAGCGTGG
      841 GTCTCGCGGT ATCATTGCAG CACTGGGGCC AGATGGTAAG CCCTCCCGTA TCGTAGTTAT
      901 CTACACGACG GGGAGTCAGG CAACTATGGA TGAACGAAAT AGACAGATCG CTGAGATAGG
      961 TGCCTCACTG ATTAAGCATT GGTAACTGTC AGACCAAGTT TACTCATATA TACTTTAGAT
     1021 TGATTTAAAA CTTCATTTTT AATTTAAAAG GATCTAGGTG AAGATCCTTT TTGATAATCT
     1081 CATGACCAAA ATCCCTTAAC GTGAGTTTTC GTTCCACTGA GCGTCAGACC CCGTAGAAAA
     1141 GATCAAAGGA TCTTCTTGAG ATCCTTTTTT TCTGCGCGTA ATCTGCTGCT TGCAAACAAA
     1201 AAAACCACCG CTACCAGCGG TGGTTTGTTT GCCGGATCAA GAGCTACCAA CTCTTTTTCC
     1261 GAAGGTAACT GGCTTCAGCA GAGCGCAGAT ACCAAATACT GTCCTTCTAG TGTAGCCGTA
     1321 GTTAGGCCAC CACTTCAAGA ACTCTGTAGC ACCGCCTACA TACCTCGCTC TGCTAATCCT
     1381 GTTACCAGTG GCTGCTGCCA GTGGCGATAA GTCGTGTCTT ACCGGGTTGG ACTCAAGACG
     1441 ATAGTTACCG GATAAGGCGC AGCGGTCGGG CTGAACGGGG GGTTCGTGCA CACAGCCCAG
     1501 CTTGGAGCGA ACGACCTACA CCGAACTGAG ATACCTACAG CGTGAGCTAT GAGAAAGCGC
     1561 CACGCTTCCC GAAGGGAGAA AGGCGGACAG GTATCCGGTA AGCGGCAGGG TCGGAACAGG
     1621 AGAGCGCACG AGGGAGCTTC CAGGGGGAAA CGCCTGGTAT CTTTATAGTC CTGTCGGGTT
     1681 TCGCCACCTC TGACTTGAGC GTCGATTTTT GTGATGCTCG TCAGGGGGGC GGAGCCTATG
     1741 GAAAAACGCC AGCAACGCGG CCTTTTTACG GTTCCTGGCC TTTTGCTGGC CTTTTGCTCA
     1801 CATGTTCTTT CCTGCGTTAT CCCCTGATTC TGTGGATAAC CGTATTACCG CCTTTGAGTG
     1861 AGCTGATACC GCTCGCCGCA GCCGAACGAC CGAGCGCAGC GAGTCAGTGA GCGAGGAAGC
     1921 GGAAGAGCGC CCAATACGCA AACCGCCTCT CCCCGCGCGT TGGCCGATTC ATTAATGCAG
     1981 CTGGCACGAC AGGTTTCCCG ACTGGAAAGC GGGCAGTGAG CGCAACGCAA TTAATGTGAG
     2041 TTAGCTCACT CATTAGGCAC CCCAGGCTTT ACACTTTATG CTTCCGGCTC GTATGTTGTG
     2101 TGGAATTGTG AGCGGATAAC AATTTCACAC AGGAAACAGC TATGACCATG ATTACGCCAA
     2161 GCGCGCAATT AACCCTCACT AAAGGGAACA AAAGCTGGAG CTCCACCGCG GTGGCGGCCG
     2221 CTCTAGAACT AGTGGATCTG CTGGGCTTGC TGAAGGTAGG GGGTCAAGAA CCAGAGGTGT
     2281 AAAGTACTTG AGTAATTTTA CTTGATTACT GTACTTAAGT ATTATTTTTG GGGATTTTTA
     2341 CTTTACTTGA GTACAATTAA AAATCAATAC TTTTACTTTT ACTTAATTAC ATTTTTTTAG
     2401 AAAAAAAAGT ACTTTTTACT CCTTACAATT TTATTTACAG TCAAAAAGTA CTTATTTTTT
     2461 GGAGATCACT TCATTCTATT TTCCCTTGCT ATTACCAAAC CAATTGAATT GCGCTGATGC
     2521 CCAGTTTAAT TTAAATGTTA TTTATTCTGC CTATGAAAAT CGTTTTCACA TTATATGAAA
     2581 TTGGTCAGAC ATGTTCATTG GTCCTTTGGA AGTGACGTCA TGTCACATCT ATTACCACAA
     2641 TGCACAGCAC CTTGACCTGG AAATTAGGGA AATTATAACA GTCAATCAGT GGAAGAAAAT
     2701 GGAGGAAGTA TGTGATTCAT CAGCAGCTGC GAGCAGCACA GTCCAAAATC AGCCACAGGA
     2761 TCAAGAGCAC CCGTGGCCGT ATCTTCGCAG ATCTGATCTA GAGGATCATA ATCAGCCATA
     2821 CCACATTTGT AGAGGTTTTA CTTGCTTTAA AAAACCTCCC ACACCTCCCC CTGAACCTGA
     2881 AACATAAAAT GAATGCAATT GTTGTTGTTA ACTTGTTTAT TGCAGCTTAT AATGGTTACA
     2941 AATAAAGCAA TAGCATCACA AATTTCACAA ATAAAGCATT TTTTTCACTG CATTCTAGTT
     3001 GTGGTTTGTC CAAACTCATC AATGTATCTT ATCATGTCTG GATCATCATC GATACATTAA
     3061 ATGAAATGCA Tcagtaagtc tctcagcgTT TCTCCAGCCT CGGTCATTCA GTAAGACGAG
     3121 TTTCCTGCTC TCGGCGTCTT TTGTTCTGGT CTTCAAGGAG GGGGGAAATG TTCTGCGCAT
     3181 GCCTGTGGGG GAGGGAGAAG GACACGTCAC TGAAAACGTC CCTGCATCAC ACCGAGACAC
     3241 ccaatCACTC AAGCCaAGAC CAGATAATTT TGCATATGCT TTACAGTTTG AAAATTACCA
     3301 CGGTAATCCC TCACACAAAC TCTGGATTTG AGATCcTTCA GGTTTTATCA GTTTGCAGGT
     3361 TTATGTCACC ATGATATAGG GTCAGACTTG ATCTAAGGGA GCTGAATAAG TGGTTTAGTC
     3421 ACTCACCACC TCCCAAAAAC ATACccagaa gtccctggta tatatagctC TCCCTCCAGC
     3481 TCTTGgTTCG AGAGCATAGA CATCGAGTAG TTTaAGAGCT ATGCTGGAAA CAGCATAGCA
     3541 AGTTTAAATA AGGCTAGTCC GTTATCAACT TGAAAAAGTG GCACCGAGTC GGTGCTTTTT
     3601 Tagtcaagtc tctcagcgTT TCTCCAGCCT CGGTCATTCA GTAAGACGAG TTTCCTGCTC
     3661 TCGGCGTCTT TTGTTCTGGT CTTCAAGGAG GGGGGAAATG TTCTGCGCAT GCCTGTGGGG
     3721 GAGGGAGAAG GACACGTCAC TGAAAACGTC CCTGCATCAC ACCGAGACAC ccaatCACTC
     3781 AAGCCaAGAC CAGATAATTT TGCATATGCT TTACAGTTTG AAAATTACCA CGGTAATCCC
     3841 TCACACAAAC TCTGGATTTG AGATCTcTTC AGGTTTTATC AGTTTGCAGG TTTATGTCAC
     3901 CATGATATAG GGTCAGACTT GATCTAAGGG AGCTGAATAA GTGGTTTAGT CACTCACCAC
     3961 CTCCCAAAAA CATACccaga agtccctggt atatatagct CTCCCTCCAG CTCTTGgTTC
     4021 GACTACAGTC GCTACGACTA GTTTaAGAGC TATGCTGGAA ACAGCATAGC AAGTTTAAAT
     4081 AAGGCTAGTC CGTTATCAAC TTGAAAAAGT GGCACCGAGT CGGTGCTTTT TTTAAActca
     4141 TTACCCTCCA CGTGTCTGTC TGGGTTTTCA TGGGCTCTGC TCTAGTGAGA GCAGCTTCCT
     4201 TTTGTCGGAG TGTTTTGTGC TCTTATCCAA GGCAGGGGGG ATCTGCGCAT GCCTGTGGGG
     4261 GGAGGAGAAG GACACGTGAA CAAAAGCTCC TCGATGTCAC ACAGGAAGTT CAGGAACTCA
     4321 TCCAATCACT CTAAAGAAAC GGCCTGTTTC CTTCGCATAC GCTTACAGCT CCAAAACTCT
     4381 ACGGTAAACC TACATAAACT GCTGGTTTTC AAATTTTAAA GAATTTAAGG GTTTACAGGT
     4441 TTACTACTAC ACAGTGATTT ACTGACACAT GTAAGTGTAA ATGAGTTGAA TAAGTAAGTA
     4501 AGCCATATAC CACACATGAA ACACATACCC AGAAGTCACT GGTATATATA GCCGTCCTCC
     4561 AGACTCCCAg TTCGACAGAG ATATCATGCA GTAGTTTaAG AGCTATGCTG GAAACAGCAT
     4621 AGCAAGTTTA AATAAGGCTA GTCCGTTATC AACTTGAAAA AGTGGCACCG AGTCGGTGCT
     4681 TTTTTTAAAc caaTCCGAGA GTCTGTGAAT GTTTCGATGG GCCGTTTGCT GGCGTCTGAG
     4741 CATGTTGTCC TCTGGTCTGC GGCGGGGGAA GGTCCGCGCA TGCCTGTGGG GGAAGGCGAA
     4801 GGACACGAGG ACAAAAGATC AGTTACGTCA CAGAAGAACT CATCCAATCA CACAAGCCTA
     4861 AAACCAGCTT CCTCTGCATA TGCTTTACAG TTCAAAAATA CTACGGTAAA CCTCTACAAA
     4921 ACTGCTGGTT TCAAACTTTG AAGGTTTTAA GCGTTTGCAG GTTTGCCCCG AAGAGGTTTA
     4981 CTGTCATGTT TGAGGTAAAT GAGTTGAATA AGTAGGTTTA TCCACTTACC ACATGGCAGA
     5041 AACATACCCA GAAGTCCCGG GTTTATATAG CAGTTCTCCA GGCTCCTAgT TCGACAGCAG
     5101 TATCTGCTGT CAGTTTaAGA GCTATGCTGG AAACAGCATA GCAAGTTTAA ATAAGGCTAG
     5161 TCCGTTATCA ACTTGAAAAA GTGGCACCGA GTCGGTGCTT TTTTTAAAcc tgTGATTTGG
     5221 TGGTTGTGAA AGGAGCATTT GCTGGTCTTT CAACCTTTTG TTCTCGTCAT CGTTGAGGGG
     5281 GAAACATTCT ACGCATGTCT GTGGGGGAGG GTGTGGAACA TTGTGGCCAC GGGTTCTTCA
     5341 CTGTCACACC GAAACATCCA ATCACAGCTA GCAGAGAGGA ACCTTTTTTA CATGTGGTCT
     5401 ACAGCTGAGG AAATACTCAA AATAAACCTT CCACAAAAAC ATTGGCTTGC AATTTTGCAG
     5461 ATCATAAGAG TTTACAGGTC TATCTCACCA GTGTATACAT TCAAATTTGT TGGAAGCTAA
     5521 TTAAATAAGG GGTGTATCTA CTTACCACCA GTAAGAAACA TACCCAGAAT TCCCTGGTAT
     5581 ATATAGCTCT TCTTCCGGCT CTCAgTTCGA CTGCACGACA GTCGACTAGT TTaAGAGCTA
     5641 TGCTGGAAAC AGCATAGCAA GTTTAAATAA GGCTAGTCCG TTATCAACTT GAAAAAGTGG
     5701 CACCGAGTCG GTGCTTTTTT TAAAgttcgt acCattaata gtgtgcGGTA CCGTAAAACG
     5761 ACGGCCAGTG AATTATCAAC TATGTATAAT AAAGTTGGAA AAAACCTCCC ACACCTCCCC
     5821 CTGAACCTGA AACATAAAAT GAATGCAATT GTTGTTGTTA ACTTGTTTAT TGCAGCTTAT
     5881 AATGGTTACA AATAAAGCAA TAGCATCACA AATTTCACAA ATAAAGCATT TTTTTCACTG
     5941 CATTCTAGTT GTGGTTTGTC CAAACTCATC AATGTATCTT ATCATGTCTG GATCCCCCAC
     6001 TTTGTACAAG AAAGCTGGGT GCTATGACCA TGATTACGCC AAGCGCGCAA TTAACCCTCA
     6061 CTAAAGGGAA CAAAAGCTGG AGCTCCACCG CGGTGGCGGC CGCTTACTTG TACAGCTCGT
     6121 CCATGCCGAG AGTGATCCCG GCGGCGGTCA CGAACTCCAG CAGGACCATG TGATCGCGCT
     6181 TCTCGTTGGG GTCTTTGCTC AGGGCGGACT GGGTGCTCAG GTAGTGGTTG TCGGGCAGCA
     6241 GCACGGGGCC GTCGCCGATG GGGGTGTTCT GCTGGTAGTG GTCGGCGAGC TGCACGCTGC
     6301 CGTCCTCGAT GTTGTGGCGG ATCTTGAAGT TCACCTTGAT GCCGTTCTTC TGCTTGTCGG
     6361 CCATGATATA GACGTTGTGG CTGTTGTAGT TGTACTCCAG CTTGTGCCCC AGGATGTTGC
     6421 CGTCCTCCTT GAAGTCGATG CCCTTCAGCT CGATGCGGTT CACCAGGGTG TCGCCCTCGA
     6481 ACTTCACCTC GGCGCGGGTC TTGTAGTTGC CGTCGTCCTT GAAGAAGATG GTGCGCTCCT
     6541 GGACGTAGCC TTCGGGCATG GCGGACTTGA AGAAGTCGTG CTGCTTCATG TGGTCGGGGT
     6601 AGCGGCTGAA GCACTGCACG CCGTAGGTCA GGGTGGTCAC GAGGGTGGGC CAGGGCACGG
     6661 GCAGCTTGCC GGTGGTGCAG ATGAACTTCA GGGTCAGCTT GCCGTAGGTG GCATCGCCCT
     6721 CGCCCTCGCC GGACACGCTG AACTTGTGGC CGTTTACGTC GCCGTCCAGC TCGACCAGGA
     6781 TGGGCACCAC CCCGGTGAAC AGCTCTTCGC CCTTGCTCAC CATTCTAGAA GGGCCGGGAT
     6841 TCTCTTCCAC GTCACCGCAT GTCAGCAGAC TGCCTCTGCC CTCTCCGCCA CCAGACCTCA
     6901 CCTTTCTCTT CTTCTTAGGG GATCCCACCG GTGAGTCGCC ACCCAGCTGA GACAGGTCAA
     6961 TCCTTGTTTC GTACAGGCCG GTAATACTCT GATGGATCAG TGTAGCGTCC AGCACCTCCT
     7021 TAGTGGAGGT GTACCTCTTT CTATCGATTG TAGTGTCGAA GTACTTGAAA GCTGCAGGTG
     7081 CGCCCAGGTT TGTCAGAGTG AACAGATGAA TGATATTTTC GGCCTGCTCC CTGATGGGCT
     7141 TATCTCTGTG TTTGTTGTAA GCAGACAGGA CCTTATCCAG ATTTGCGTCG GCCAGGATCA
     7201 CTCTTTTAGA GAACTCGCTA ATCTGTTCAA TGATCTCGTC CAGATAATGC TTGTGCTGCT
     7261 CCACAAACAG CTGTTTCTGT TCGTTATCCT CTGGAGATCC TTTCAGCTTC TCGTAGTGGC
     7321 TTGCCAGATA CAGGAAGTTC ACGTACTTAG AAGGCAGGGC CAGTTCATTG CCTTTCTGCA
     7381 GCTCTCCAGC GCTTGCCAGC ATGCGTTTCC TGCCGTTTTC CAGCTCAAAC AGACTGTACT
     7441 TGGGCAGTTT AATGATCAGG TCTTTCTTCA CTTCCTTATA ACCTTTGGCC TCCAGAAAAT
     7501 CGATTGGGTT CTTCTCGAAA GAGCTTCTCT CCATAATTGT GATACCCAGC AGCTCCTTGA
     7561 CAGATTTCAG TTTCTTGCTT TTGCCCTTCT CCACCTTAGC GACCACCAGG ACGGAGTATG
     7621 CCACAGTGGG AGAGTCAAAG CCTCCATACT TCTTAGGGTC CCAGTCTTTC TTTCTAGCGA
     7681 TCAGCTTATC AGAGTTGCGT TTTGGCAGAA TACTTTCTTT TGAGAAACCG CCTGTCTGCA
     7741 CCTCAGTTTT CTTGACGATA TTCACTTGAG GCATGCTCAG GACCTTCCTC ACGGTTGCAA
     7801 AATCTCTGCC TTTGTCCCAC ACGATTTCGC CTGTCTCTCC GTTTGTCTCA ATCAGGGGCC
     7861 TTTTGCGGAT TTCTCCATTG GCCAGGGTGA TCTCTGTCTT AAAGAAATTC ATGATGTTTG
     7921 AGTAAAAGAA ATACTTGGCA GTAGCTTTTC CAATTTCCTG CTCGGACTTG GCGATCATTT
     7981 TTCTGACATC GTACACCTTA TAGTCTCCGT ACACGAATTC GCTCTCCAGT TTTGGGTATT
     8041 TCTTGATCAG TGCGGTACCG ACCACGGCGT TCAGGTATGC GTCATGGGCA TGGTGATAAT
     8101 TGTTAATCTC GCGGACCTTA TAAAACTGGA AATCTTTCCT AAAGTCGCTG ACCAGTTTAC
     8161 TCTTCAGGGT AATGACCTTC ACTTCTCTGA TCAGTTTGTC ATTCTCATCG TACTTTGTGT
     8221 TCATGCGACT ATCCAGAATC TGTGCGACGT GTTTAGTGAT CTGGCGTGTT TCCACCAGCT
     8281 GCCTCTTGAT GAATCCAGCT TTGTCCAGTT CTGACAGTCC ACCGCGCTCT GCTTTTGTCA
     8341 GGTTATCAAA CTTCCTCTGA GTGATCAGTT TGGCATTCAG CAGCTGTCTC CAGTAGTTCT
     8401 TCATTTTCTT GACCACTTCC TCACTAGGGA CATTATCTGA TTTTCCTCTG TTTTTGTCGG
     8461 ACCTGGTCAG CACCTTGTTG TCAATGCTGT CATCTTTGAT GAAACTCTGG GGGACGATAT
     8521 GATCCACGTC GTAATCAGAC AGCCTGTTAA TATCCAGCTC CTGGTCCACG TACATATCTC
     8581 TTCCATTCTG CAGATAGTAC AGATACAGCT TCTCATTCTG CAGCTGTGTG TTTTCCACTG
     8641 GGTGCTCTTT CAGGATCTGG CTACCCAGCT CCTTAATGCC TTCCTCGATT CTTTTCATCC
     8701 TCTCTCTACT GTTCTTCTGA CCCTTCTGGG TTGTCTGATT TTCGCGAGCC ATCTCAATCA
     8761 CGATGTTTTC GGGCTTATGG CCCATGACTT TCACCAGCTC ATCGACGATT TTCACTGTCT
     8821 GCAGAATGCC TTTCTTGATG GCTGGGCTTC CAGCCAGGTT TGCAATCTGC TCATGCAGGG
     8881 AGTGGCCCTG TCCAGACACC TGAGCCTTCT GGATGTCCTC TTTGAAGGTC AGACTGTCAT
     8941 CGTGAATCAG CTGCATAAAA TTGCGGTTGG CGAAGCCATC ACTTTTCAGA AAGTCCAGGA
     9001 TTGTCTTTCC TGACTGTTTA TCCCTAATGC CGTTGATCAG CTTCCTGCTC AGTCTACCCC
     9061 AGCCAGTGTA GCGCCTTCTC TTCAGCTGTT TCATCACCTT GTCATCGAAC AGATGAGCAT
     9121 AGGTTTTCAG TCTTTCCTCG ATCATTCCTC TGTCCTCAAA CAGGGTCAGT GTCAGCACAA
     9181 TGTCTTCCAG GATATCCTCA TTTTCCTCGT TGTCCAGGAA GTCTTTATCC TTAATGATCT
     9241 TCAGCAGATC GTGGTAAGCG CCCAGGCTTG CGTTAAATCT GTCTTCGACT CCGCTGATCT
     9301 CCACGGAATC GAAGCATTCA ATTTTCTTGA AGTAGTCCTC CTTCAGCTGC TTGACAGTCA
     9361 CTTTCCTGTT GGTTTTAAAC AGCAGATCCA CGATTGCTTT CTTCTGCTCT CCTGACAGGA
     9421 AGGCTGGCTT TCTCATGCCC TCGGTGACGT ATTTCACCTT TGTCAGTTCG TTATAGACAG
     9481 TGAAATACTC GTACAGCAGG GAGTGCTTAG GCAGCACTTT CTCATTGGGC AGGTTTTTGT
     9541 CAAAATTAGT CATTCTCTCG ATGAAGGACT GTGCAGAGGC GCCCTTATCG ACCACTTCCT
     9601 CGAAGTTCCA AGGAGTAATG GTTTCCTCGG ATTTGCGAGT CATCCAGGCA AATCTGCTGT
     9661 TTCCGCGAGC CAGTGGACCC ACATAGTAAG GGATTCTGAA GGTCAGAATT TTTTCGATCT
     9721 TCTCGCGGTT ATCTTTCAGA AAGGGGTAGA AGTCTTCCTG GCGCCTCAGG ATAGCGTGCA
     9781 GCTCTCCCAG ATGAATCTGG TGTGGGATGG AACCGTTATC AAATGTGCGC TGCTTCCTCA
     9841 GCAGGTCCTC TCTATTCAGT TTCACCAGCA GTTCCTCAGT TCCGTCCATC TTCTCCAGAA
     9901 TAGGTTTGAT AAACTTGTAG AATTCCTCCT GTGATGCGCC TCCGTCGATA TAACCGGCGT
     9961 AGCCGTTCTT GGACTGATCA AAGAAAATTT CCTTGTACTT CTCTGGCAGC TGCTGCCTGA
    10021 CCAGAGCCTT CAGCAGGGTC AGATCCTGAT GGTGCTCGTC ATATCTCTTG ATCATGCTGG
    10081 CACTCAGAGG TGCTTTTGTA ATCTCGCTGT TCACTCTCAG AATATCTGAC AGCAGGATTG
    10141 CGTCGGACAG ATTTTTGGCA GCCAGGAACA GGTCAGCGTA CTGATCTCCG ATCTGTGCCA
    10201 GCAGGTTATC CAGGTCATCG TCATATGTGT CCTTTGACAG CTGCAGTTTG GCGTCCTCAG
    10261 CCAGATCAAA ATTGCTTTTG AAGTTAGGAG TCAGGCCCAG ACTCAGAGCG ATCAGATTTC
    10321 CAAACAGACC GTTCCTCTTT TCTCCGGGCA GCTGTGCAAT CAGGTTCTCC AGTCTGCGTG
    10381 ACTTGGACAG CCTGGCTGAC AGGATAGCTT TTGCGTCCAC TCTGGAAGCA TTAATAGGGT
    10441 TTTCCTCAAA CAGCTGATTG TAAATCTGGA CCAGCTGGAT GAACAGCTTG TCCACATCGG
    10501 AATTGTCGGG GTTCAGATCG CCCTCGATCA GAAAATGACC CCTGAACTTA ATCATGTGGG
    10561 CCAGAGCCAG ATAGATCAGT CTCAGGTCGG CTTTATCAGT AGAGTCAGCC AGTTTCTTGC
    10621 GCAGATGATA GATGGTTGGG TATTTTTCGT GATAGGCGAC CTCGTCCACA ATGTTTCCAA
    10681 AGATAGGATG GCGCTCGTGT TTCTTATCTT CCTCGACCAG GAAACTTTCC TCCAGCCTAT
    10741 GAAAGAATGA ATCGTCCACC TTAGCCATTT CGTTAGAGAA AATCTCCTGC AGGTAACAGA
    10801 TTCTATTCTT CCTTCTGGTA TAGCGCCTTC TTGCTGTTCT TTTCAGGCGT GTTGCTTCGG
    10861 CAGTCTCTCC AGAACCGAAC AGCAGGGCTC CAATCAGATT TTTCTTGATG CTGTGCCTGT
    10921 CGGTGTTACC CAGCACCTTA AATTTCTTGC TAGGGACCTT GTAGTCGTCT GTAATCACTG
    10981 CCCAACCCAC GGAGTTAGTT CCAATATCCA GGCCGATGCT ATACTTCTTA TCCATGCTTC
    11041 CCACCTTTCT CTTCTTCTTA GGTGGAGAAG CCATGGTGGC GTCGACCTCG AGGGGGGGCC
    11101 CGGTACCCAA TTCGCCCTAT AGTGAGTCGT ATTACGCGCG CTCACTGGCC GTCGTTTTAC
    11161 AAGCCTGCTT TTTTGTACAA ACTTGGCAGG AAAAAAAAAC AATTAGAATT AATTTTATAT
    11221 TTATACAATT TATGGTGCAA TTGTTTCATT ATGAAAGGAT TTTTCTAGTC AACAAGTGAA
    11281 ATTCTCTTAA TAACCAAGTT ATTATTAGTT GTACAAGTAA AACGCTAATT TTCTTTTGTA
    11341 GACAACATTA ACACAAATTC ATTTAGGACA TTTGCTAGTA TTTATGGTTA TTATGCTCAT
    11401 ATAAAATAAT GTCAGCAACA TAAAGTAAAT GCCCGTCTGT TCATTGCTTT TTTTAAAAAT
    11461 CCTTATTGTG AAAACGGGAA ATATAATTTT CTAGTAGACC TAAAATAAGA TGAACATAGG
    11521 CAGTCCACAT GTAAAAAGAT TACATATACA AAGTTGATTT TTTGACATTA AGTACATATA
    11581 ATCTCTATAT AATTCTGATT AGCCAATAGA GTACAATATA TTGAGACTTA CCTTACAGTA
    11641 GATTCTTAAA TAGAGCGAAT AAACACCTCG TCGGGGAAAA AGTCCTGTCA GGCTGCTCTT
    11701 TTCTTCTTTG TCAAGTCGCT TCTCTTCGGT TGAGTTTCTC TGCGGTCTCT CTTTCGCCCT
    11761 TTAAATACAG CAGAGCGCGC ACCCGTTCAG ACTCTACACT GTTCTGGAAG CCTCCAGTGA
    11821 ATTCGACCAA TCAAAACACA GCAGGCAGCC GCGTCACTTC TTCAGCTGTC ATTGAGAGGA
    11881 GCCGCTGAGA GGAATGTAGT GGAGATTTCC AGAGTTTTAC CGTGAAATTA CGCGAAACAG
    11941 CGGTCAAAAA TACAAAGAGA TTTAAAATGT TTTTTTTATT TGAGTGTTTT ATTGTACTTA
    12001 TTGCTGAAAT ATGTGCGGTT GTGTGATGTG TTGTTTTTCC AGTTGCAATG AATGAACAAA
    12061 CTAAAATGAT AAAATGTTTG AACGATTCAG TAAAAAAAAA TGCAATAAAA AAATCTTGCT
    12121 GAAATGTTTT ACACAGTAGC AAAATCGGGC CTGTGGTGTT TTCAGCTACA TAGAAGGCAA
    12181 ACCTGTTTTA TATAAGCTAA TAGCTTTGGT CAGATTTGTT TAACGTTTCA ACAAAACAAA
    12241 TGGATGTTTA CTGTACTATA TTGATTGGTT AAAACCAATA CTTTATTCTG GGATTGCAGT
    12301 CTTAACTATT TTTGTAGTGT TAAAACCAAC TTGCTAACTT GAGAGGTCAT GTTTACCCTC
    12361 AGAGAAATAG GCACAAGTCT CTTTGTTTAA TATTGGAGAT CATCCTCCTT GTTCAGTCGT
    12421 GGTCTGTATT TAATTTTAAT GTATATGATT GCCGTAAAAG TGTTAGAAAG TTTACCCTGG
    12481 TGCTATGAAA TCAATCTGCT GCTTTTGACC CAGTTAGTGT GTCTTTAATC TAACTTAATG
    12541 AGACCCCAGT GTGGTCAACA ATCAATAGAA ACAAAGTGTG TTGTTTTATA ACTGTTAACT
    12601 CCTATTATTT TTTATCTTCT GTAGCATATA GACAAAACAT GCTCGTTCTA ATAGTTTAAT
    12661 AAAATTAATT TGATTTTTGG AAATAACCAA GCGACACCCC TGAAGCAACT TTTCTATACA
    12721 AAGTTGATAG CTTGGCGTAA TCATGGTCAT AGCTGTTTCC TGCTCGAGGG CCCATCTGGC
    12781 CTGTGTTTCA GACACCAGGG AGTCTCTGCT CACGTTTCCT GCTATTTGCA GCCTCTCTAT
    12841 CAAGACTAAT ACACCTCTTC CCGCATCGGC TGCCTGTGAG AGGCTTTTCA GCACTGCAGG
    12901 ATTGCTTTTC AGCCCCAAAA GAGCTAGGCT TGACACTAAC AATTTTGAGA ATCAGCTTCT
    12961 ACTGAAGTTA AATCTGAGGT TTTACAACTT TGAGTAGCGT GTACTGGCAT TAGATTGTCT
    13021 GTCTTATAGT TTGATAATTA AATACAAACA GTTCTAAAGC AGGATAAAAC CTTGTATGCA
    13081 TTTCATTTAA TGTTTTTTGA GATTAAAAGC TTAAACAAGA ATCTCTAGTT TTCTTTCTTG
    13141 CTTTTACTTT TACTTCCTTA ATACTCAAGT ACAATTTTAA TGGAGTACTT TTTTACTTTT
    13201 ACTCAAGTAA GATTCTAGCC AGATACTTTT ACTTTTAATT GAGTAAAATT TTCCCTAAGT
    13261 ACTTGTACTT TCACTTGAGT AAAATTTTTG AGTACTTTTT ACACCTCTGT CAAGAACTCC
    13321 TGGACAAACC TCTGACCTGT GTGGAACAGA GTGGATATGG GTGTCTGAAC AGATATTCAC
    13381 GTCTTTTGCA GATCAGAGGG CATTTCTGGT GTTGTGCAAT GACCTGGGTC CAACAGGTAG
    13441 GCGTACTCGT ATCCAAGAGC CTTGTTGGAC AGGAGGTAGT CTCCATTCCT ATAAAGAGGA
    13501 AGGAATGGCA CCATGTAGTA GCCGTCATTG TGGCCAATTG GTGCATTGGT ACGTGGGTAG
    13561 ATGGACCGGG GAGGCTGATG AGTTCTTAGC CAGCNNNNNN NNNNNNNNNN NNNNNNNNNN
    13621 NNNNNNCCTT TGACGTTGGA GTCCACGTTC TTTNNNNNNN NNNNNNNNNN NNNNNNNNNN
    13681 NNNNNNNNNN ACCCTATCTC GGTCTATTCT TTTGATTTAT AAGGGATTTT GCCGATTTCG
    13741 GCCTATTGGT TAAAAAATGA GCTGATTTAA CAAAAATTTA ACGCGAATTT TAACAAAATA
    13801 TTAACGCTTA CAATTTAGGT GG
//
