Features (pLannotate 1.2.2; 30 found; start..end, strand, type, name):
      9..230     -  rep_origin     M13 ori (fragment) (sequence partly withheld): M13 bacteriophage origin of replication; arrow indicates direction of (+) strand synthesis
    230..517     +  CDS            tyr (fragment) (sequence partly withheld): TYRO_ORYLA - Also known as tyro. Experimental evidence at transcript level: Swiss-Prot protein existence level 2. This is a copper-containing oxidase that functions in the formation of pigments such as melanins and other polyphenolic compounds. From Oryzias latipes (Japanese rice fish) (Japanese killifish).
   1099..1119    +  protein_bind   attB4: mutant version of attB; core recombination site for the Gateway® BP reaction BP Clonase™
   2640..2660    +  protein_bind   attB1: mutant version of attB; core recombination site for the Gateway® BP reaction BP Clonase™
   2663..2683    -  CDS            lacZα (fragment): LacZα fragment of β-galactosidase; lacZ fragment
   2691..2709    +  promoter       T7 promoter: promoter for bacteriophage T7 RNA polymerase
   2718..2745    -  misc_feature   MCS (fragment): pBluescript multiple cloning site
   2790..6890    +  CDS            cas9: CAS9_STRP1 - Also known as csn1 From Streptococcus pyogenes serotype M1.
   7002..7718    +  CDS            EGFP: EGFP is a basic (constitutively fluorescent) green fluorescent protein published in 1996, derived from Aequorea victoria. It is reported to be a rapidly-maturing weak dimer with moderate acid sensitivity.
   7721..7745    -  misc_feature   MCS (fragment): pBluescript multiple cloning site
   7758..7776    -  promoter       T3 promoter: promoter for bacteriophage T3 RNA polymerase
   7808..7828    -  protein_bind   attB2: mutant version of attB; core recombination site for the Gateway® BP reaction BP Clonase™
   7831..7965    -  polyA_signal   SV40 poly(A) signal: SV40 polyadenylation signal
   8052..8072    +  CDS            lacZα (fragment): LacZα fragment of β-galactosidase; lacZ fragment
   8111..8178    -  misc_RNA       tracrRNA (fragment): trans-activating CRISPR RNA for the Streptococcus pyogenes CRISPR/Cas9 system
   8627..8694    -  misc_RNA       tracrRNA (fragment): trans-activating CRISPR RNA for the Streptococcus pyogenes CRISPR/Cas9 system
   9146..9213    -  misc_RNA       tracrRNA (fragment): trans-activating CRISPR RNA for the Streptococcus pyogenes CRISPR/Cas9 system
   9699..9766    -  misc_RNA       tracrRNA (fragment): trans-activating CRISPR RNA for the Streptococcus pyogenes CRISPR/Cas9 system
  10229..10296   -  misc_RNA       tracrRNA (fragment): trans-activating CRISPR RNA for the Streptococcus pyogenes CRISPR/Cas9 system
  10780..10914   -  polyA_signal   SV40 poly(A) signal: SV40 polyadenylation signal
  10937..11020   -  CDS            large T antigen (fragment): large T antigen from SV40 (simian virus 40)
  11586..11626   -  misc_feature   MCS (fragment): pBluescript multiple cloning site
  11639..11657   -  promoter       T3 promoter: promoter for bacteriophage T3 RNA polymerase
  11700..11722   -  protein_bind   lac operator (fragment): The lac repressor binds to the lac operator to inhibit transcription in E. coli. This inhibition can be relieved by adding lactose or isopropyl-β-D-thiogalactopyranoside (IPTG). lac repressor encoded by lacI
  11726..11756   -  promoter       lac promoter: promoter for the E. coli lac operon
  11771..11792   -  protein_bind   CAP binding site: CAP binding activates transcription in the presence of cAMP. E. coli catabolite activator protein
  11805..11897   -  CDS            lacI (fragment): lac repressor; lacI; The lac repressor binds to the lac operator to inhibit transcription in E. coli. This inhibition can be relieved by adding lactose or isopropyl-β-D-thiogalactopyranoside (IPTG).
  12080..12668   -  rep_origin     ori: high-copy-number ColE1/pMB1/pBR322/pUC origin of replication
  12839..13699   -  CDS            AmpR: β-lactamase; bla; confers resistance to ampicillin, carbenicillin, and related antibiotics
  13700..13804   -  promoter       AmpR promoter: bla
>Addgene plasmid #108871 | pTol2-hsp70l:Cas9-t2A-GFP, 5xU6:sgRNA | addgene full sequence | sequence record 209040 | Addgene NGS Result
TGCCACCTAAATTGTAAGCGTTAATATTTTGTTAAAATTCGCGTTAAATTTTTGTTAAATCAGCTCATTT
TTTAACCAATAGGCCGAAATCGGCAAAATCCCTTATAAATCAAAAGAATAGACCGAGATAGGGT
[37 nt withheld, positions 135-171]
AAAGAACGTGGACTCCAACGTCAAAGG
[32 nt withheld, positions 199-230]
GCTGGCTAAGAACTCATCAGCCTCCCCGGTCCATCTACCCACGTACCAATGCACCAATTGGCCACAATGA
CGGCTACTACATGGTGCCATTCCTTCCTCTTTATAGGAATGGAGACTACCTCCTGTCCAACAATGCTCTT
GGATACGAGTACGCCTACCTGTTGGACCCAGGTCATTGCACAACACCAGAAATGCCCTCTGATCTGCAAA
AGACGTGAATATCTGTTCAGACACCCATATCCACTCTGTTCCACACAGGTCAGAGGTTTGTCCAGGAGTT
CTTGACAGAGGTGTAAAAAGTACTCAAAAATTTTACTCAAGTGAAAGTACAAGTACTTAGGGAAAATTTT
ACTCAATTAAAAGTAAAAGTATCTGGCTAGAATCTTACTTGAGTAAAAGTAAAAAAGTACTCCATTAAAA
TTGTACTTGAGTATTAAGGAAGTAAAAGTAAAAGCAAGAAAGAAAACTAGAGATTCTTGTTTAAGCTTTT
AATCTCAAAAAACATTAAATGAAATGCATACAAGGTTTTATCCTGCTTTAGAACTGTTTGTATTTAATTA
TCAAACTATAAGACAGACAATCTAATGCCAGTACACGCTACTCAAAGTTGTAAAACCTCAGATTTAACTT
CAGTAGAAGCTGATTCTCAAAATTGTTAGTGTCAAGCCTAGCTCTTTTGGGGCTGAAAAGCAATCCTGCA
GTGCTGAAAAGCCTCTCACAGGCAGCCGATGCGGGAAGAGGTGTATTAGTCTTGATAGAGAGGCTGCAAA
TAGCAGGAAACGTGAGCAGAGACTCCCTGGTGTCTGAAACACAGGCCAGATGGGCCCTCGAGCAGGAAAC
AGCTATGACCATGATTACGCCAAGCTATCAACTTTGTATAGAAAAGTTGCTTCAGGGGTGTCGCTTGGTT
ATTTCCAAAAATCAAATTAATTTTATTAAACTATTAGAACGAGCATGTTTTGTCTATATGCTACAGAAGA
TAAAAAATAATAGGAGTTAACAGTTATAAAACAACACACTTTGTTTCTATTGATTGTTGACCACACTGGG
GTCTCATTAAGTTAGATTAAAGACACACTAACTGGGTCAAAAGCAGCAGATTGATTTCATAGCACCAGGG
TAAACTTTCTAACACTTTTACGGCAATCATATACATTAAAATTAAATACAGACCACGACTGAACAAGGAG
GATGATCTCCAATATTAAACAAAGAGACTTGTGCCTATTTCTCTGAGGGTAAACATGACCTCTCAAGTTA
GCAAGTTGGTTTTAACACTACAAAAATAGTTAAGACTGCAATCCCAGAATAAAGTATTGGTTTTAACCAA
TCAATATAGTACAGTAAACATCCATTTGTTTTGTTGAAACGTTAAACAAATCTGACCAAAGCTATTAGCT
TATATAAAACAGGTTTGCCTTCTATGTAGCTGAAAACACCACAGGCCCGATTTTGCTACTGTGTAAAACA
TTTCAGCAAGATTTTTTTATTGCATTTTTTTTTACTGAATCGTTCAAACATTTTATCATTTTAGTTTGTT
CATTCATTGCAACTGGAAAAACAACACATCACACAACCGCACATATTTCAGCAATAAGTACAATAAAACA
CTCAAATAAAAAAAACATTTTAAATCTCTTTGTATTTTTGACCGCTGTTTCGCGTAATTTCACGGTAAAA
CTCTGGAAATCTCCACTACATTCCTCTCAGCGGCTCCTCTCAATGACAGCTGAAGAAGTGACGCGGCTGC
CTGCTGTGTTTTGATTGGTCGAATTCACTGGAGGCTTCCAGAACAGTGTAGAGTCTGAACGGGTGCGCGC
TCTGCTGTATTTAAAGGGCGAAAGAGAGACCGCAGAGAAACTCAACCGAAGAGAAGCGACTTGACAAAGA
AGAAAAGAGCAGCCTGACAGGACTTTTTCCCCGACGAGGTGTTTATTCGCTCTATTTAAGAATCTACTGT
AAGGTAAGTCTCAATATATTGTACTCTATTGGCTAATCAGAATTATATAGAGATTATATGTACTTAATGT
CAAAAAATCAACTTTGTATATGTAATCTTTTTACATGTGGACTGCCTATGTTCATCTTATTTTAGGTCTA
CTAGAAAATTATATTTCCCGTTTTCACAATAAGGATTTTTAAAAAAAGCAATGAACAGACGGGCATTTAC
TTTATGTTGCTGACATTATTTTATATGAGCATAATAACCATAAATACTAGCAAATGTCCTAAATGAATTT
GTGTTAATGTTGTCTACAAAAGAAAATTAGCGTTTTACTTGTACAACTAATAATAACTTGGTTATTAAGA
GAATTTCACTTGTTGACTAGAAAAATCCTTTCATAATGAAACAATTGCACCATAAATTGTATAAATATAA
AATTAATTCTAATTGTTTTTTTTTCCTGCCAAGTTTGTACAAAAAAGCAGGCTTGTAAAACGACGGCCAG
TGAGCGCGCGTAATACGACTCACTATAGGGCGAATTGGGTACCGGGCCCCCCCTCGAGGTCGACGCCACC
ATGGCTTCTCCACCTAAGAAGAAGAGAAAGGTGGGAAGCATGGATAAGAAGTATAGCATCGGCCTGGATA
TTGGAACTAACTCCGTGGGTTGGGCAGTGATTACAGACGACTACAAGGTCCCTAGCAAGAAATTTAAGGT
GCTGGGTAACACCGACAGGCACAGCATCAAGAAAAATCTGATTGGAGCCCTGCTGTTCGGTTCTGGAGAG
ACTGCCGAAGCAACACGCCTGAAAAGAACAGCAAGAAGGCGCTATACCAGAAGGAAGAATAGAATCTGTT
ACCTGCAGGAGATTTTCTCTAACGAAATGGCTAAGGTGGACGATTCATTCTTTCATAGGCTGGAGGAAAG
TTTCCTGGTCGAGGAAGATAAGAAACACGAGCGCCATCCTATCTTTGGAAACATTGTGGACGAGGTCGCC
TATCACGAAAAATACCCAACCATCTATCATCTGCGCAAGAAACTGGCTGACTCTACTGATAAAGCCGACC
TGAGACTGATCTATCTGGCTCTGGCCCACATGATTAAGTTCAGGGGTCATTTTCTGATCGAGGGCGATCT
GAACCCCGACAATTCCGATGTGGACAAGCTGTTCATCCAGCTGGTCCAGATTTACAATCAGCTGTTTGAG
GAAAACCCTATTAATGCTTCCAGAGTGGACGCAAAAGCTATCCTGTCAGCCAGGCTGTCCAAGTCACGCA
GACTGGAGAACCTGATTGCACAGCTGCCCGGAGAAAAGAGGAACGGTCTGTTTGGAAATCTGATCGCTCT
GAGTCTGGGCCTGACTCCTAACTTCAAAAGCAATTTTGATCTGGCTGAGGACGCCAAACTGCAGCTGTCA
AAGGACACATATGACGATGACCTGGATAACCTGCTGGCACAGATCGGAGATCAGTACGCTGACCTGTTCC
TGGCTGCCAAAAATCTGTCCGACGCAATCCTGCTGTCAGATATTCTGAGAGTGAACAGCGAGATTACAAA
AGCACCTCTGAGTGCCAGCATGATCAAGAGATATGACGAGCACCATCAGGATCTGACCCTGCTGAAGGCT
CTGGTCAGGCAGCAGCTGCCAGAGAAGTACAAGGAAATTTTCTTTGATCAGTCCAAGAACGGCTACGCCG
GTTATATCGACGGAGGCGCATCACAGGAGGAATTCTACAAGTTTATCAAACCTATTCTGGAGAAGATGGA
CGGAACTGAGGAACTGCTGGTGAAACTGAATAGAGAGGACCTGCTGAGGAAGCAGCGCACATTTGATAAC
GGTTCCATCCCACACCAGATTCATCTGGGAGAGCTGCACGCTATCCTGAGGCGCCAGGAAGACTTCTACC
CCTTTCTGAAAGATAACCGCGAGAAGATCGAAAAAATTCTGACCTTCAGAATCCCTTACTATGTGGGTCC
ACTGGCTCGCGGAAACAGCAGATTTGCCTGGATGACTCGCAAATCCGAGGAAACCATTACTCCTTGGAAC
TTCGAGGAAGTGGTCGATAAGGGCGCCTCTGCACAGTCCTTCATCGAGAGAATGACTAATTTTGACAAAA
ACCTGCCCAATGAGAAAGTGCTGCCTAAGCACTCCCTGCTGTACGAGTATTTCACTGTCTATAACGAACT
GACAAAGGTGAAATACGTCACCGAGGGCATGAGAAAGCCAGCCTTCCTGTCAGGAGAGCAGAAGAAAGCA
ATCGTGGATCTGCTGTTTAAAACCAACAGGAAAGTGACTGTCAAGCAGCTGAAGGAGGACTACTTCAAGA
AAATTGAATGCTTCGATTCCGTGGAGATCAGCGGAGTCGAAGACAGATTTAACGCAAGCCTGGGCGCTTA
CCACGATCTGCTGAAGATCATTAAGGATAAAGACTTCCTGGACAACGAGGAAAATGAGGATATCCTGGAA
GACATTGTGCTGACACTGACCCTGTTTGAGGACAGAGGAATGATCGAGGAAAGACTGAAAACCTATGCTC
ATCTGTTCGATGACAAGGTGATGAAACAGCTGAAGAGAAGGCGCTACACTGGCTGGGGTAGACTGAGCAG
GAAGCTGATCAACGGCATTAGGGATAAACAGTCAGGAAAGACAATCCTGGACTTTCTGAAAAGTGATGGC
TTCGCCAACCGCAATTTTATGCAGCTGATTCACGATGACAGTCTGACCTTCAAAGAGGACATCCAGAAGG
CTCAGGTGTCTGGACAGGGCCACTCCCTGCATGAGCAGATTGCAAACCTGGCTGGAAGCCCAGCCATCAA
GAAAGGCATTCTGCAGACAGTGAAAATCGTCGATGAGCTGGTGAAAGTCATGGGCCATAAGCCCGAAAAC
ATCGTGATTGAGATGGCTCGCGAAAATCAGACAACCCAGAAGGGTCAGAAGAACAGTAGAGAGAGGATGA
AAAGAATCGAGGAAGGCATTAAGGAGCTGGGTAGCCAGATCCTGAAAGAGCACCCAGTGGAAAACACACA
GCTGCAGAATGAGAAGCTGTATCTGTACTATCTGCAGAATGGAAGAGATATGTACGTGGACCAGGAGCTG
GATATTAACAGGCTGTCTGATTACGACGTGGATCATATCGTCCCCCAGAGTTTCATCAAAGATGACAGCA
TTGACAACAAGGTGCTGACCAGGTCCGACAAAAACAGAGGAAAATCAGATAATGTCCCTAGTGAGGAAGT
GGTCAAGAAAATGAAGAACTACTGGAGACAGCTGCTGAATGCCAAACTGATCACTCAGAGGAAGTTTGAT
AACCTGACAAAAGCAGAGCGCGGTGGACTGTCAGAACTGGACAAAGCTGGATTCATCAAGAGGCAGCTGG
TGGAAACACGCCAGATCACTAAACACGTCGCACAGATTCTGGATAGTCGCATGAACACAAAGTACGATGA
GAATGACAAACTGATCAGAGAAGTGAAGGTCATTACCCTGAAGAGTAAACTGGTCAGCGACTTTAGGAAA
GATTTCCAGTTTTATAAGGTCCGCGAGATTAACAATTATCACCATGCCCATGACGCATACCTGAACGCCG
TGGTCGGTACCGCACTGATCAAGAAATACCCAAAACTGGAGAGCGAATTCGTGTACGGAGACTATAAGGT
GTACGATGTCAGAAAAATGATCGCCAAGTCCGAGCAGGAAATTGGAAAAGCTACTGCCAAGTATTTCTTT
TACTCAAACATCATGAATTTCTTTAAGACAGAGATCACCCTGGCCAATGGAGAAATCCGCAAAAGGCCCC
TGATTGAGACAAACGGAGAGACAGGCGAAATCGTGTGGGACAAAGGCAGAGATTTTGCAACCGTGAGGAA
GGTCCTGAGCATGCCTCAAGTGAATATCGTCAAGAAAACTGAGGTGCAGACAGGCGGTTTCTCAAAAGAA
AGTATTCTGCCAAAACGCAACTCTGATAAGCTGATCGCTAGAAAGAAAGACTGGGACCCTAAGAAGTATG
GAGGCTTTGACTCTCCCACTGTGGCATACTCCGTCCTGGTGGTCGCTAAGGTGGAGAAGGGCAAAAGCAA
GAAACTGAAATCTGTCAAGGAGCTGCTGGGTATCACAATTATGGAGAGAAGCTCTTTCGAGAAGAACCCA
ATCGATTTTCTGGAGGCCAAAGGTTATAAGGAAGTGAAGAAAGACCTGATCATTAAACTGCCCAAGTACA
GTCTGTTTGAGCTGGAAAACGGCAGGAAACGCATGCTGGCAAGCGCTGGAGAGCTGCAGAAAGGCAATGA
ACTGGCCCTGCCTTCTAAGTACGTGAACTTCCTGTATCTGGCAAGCCACTACGAGAAGCTGAAAGGATCT
CCAGAGGATAACGAACAGAAACAGCTGTTTGTGGAGCAGCACAAGCATTATCTGGACGAGATCATTGAAC
AGATTAGCGAGTTCTCTAAAAGAGTGATCCTGGCCGACGCAAATCTGGATAAGGTCCTGTCTGCTTACAA
CAAACACAGAGATAAGCCCATCAGGGAGCAGGCCGAAAATATCATTCATCTGTTCACTCTGACAAACCTG
GGCGCACCTGCAGCTTTCAAGTACTTCGACACTACAATCGATAGAAAGAGGTACACCTCCACTAAGGAGG
TGCTGGACGCTACACTGATCCATCAGAGTATTACCGGCCTGTACGAAACAAGGATTGACCTGTCTCAGCT
GGGTGGCGACTCACCGGTGGGATCCCCTAAGAAGAAGAGAAAGGTGAGGTCTGGTGGCGGAGAGGGCAGA
GGCAGTCTGCTGACATGCGGTGACGTGGAAGAGAATCCCGGCCCTTCTAGAATGGTGAGCAAGGGCGAAG
AGCTGTTCACCGGGGTGGTGCCCATCCTGGTCGAGCTGGACGGCGACGTAAACGGCCACAAGTTCAGCGT
GTCCGGCGAGGGCGAGGGCGATGCCACCTACGGCAAGCTGACCCTGAAGTTCATCTGCACCACCGGCAAG
CTGCCCGTGCCCTGGCCCACCCTCGTGACCACCCTGACCTACGGCGTGCAGTGCTTCAGCCGCTACCCCG
ACCACATGAAGCAGCACGACTTCTTCAAGTCCGCCATGCCCGAAGGCTACGTCCAGGAGCGCACCATCTT
CTTCAAGGACGACGGCAACTACAAGACCCGCGCCGAGGTGAAGTTCGAGGGCGACACCCTGGTGAACCGC
ATCGAGCTGAAGGGCATCGACTTCAAGGAGGACGGCAACATCCTGGGGCACAAGCTGGAGTACAACTACA
ACAGCCACAACGTCTATATCATGGCCGACAAGCAGAAGAACGGCATCAAGGTGAACTTCAAGATCCGCCA
CAACATCGAGGACGGCAGCGTGCAGCTCGCCGACCACTACCAGCAGAACACCCCCATCGGCGACGGCCCC
GTGCTGCTGCCCGACAACCACTACCTGAGCACCCAGTCCGCCCTGAGCAAAGACCCCAACGAGAAGCGCG
ATCACATGGTCCTGCTGGAGTTCGTGACCGCCGCCGGGATCACTCTCGGCATGGACGAGCTGTACAAGTA
AGCGGCCGCCACCGCGGTGGAGCTCCAGCTTTTGTTCCCTTTAGTGAGGGTTAATTGCGCGCTTGGCGTA
ATCATGGTCATAGCACCCAGCTTTCTTGTACAAAGTGGGGGATCCAGACATGATAAGATACATTGATGAG
TTTGGACAAACCACAACTAGAATGCAGTGAAAAAAATGCTTTATTTGTGAAATTTGTGATGCTATTGCTT
TATTTGTAACCATTATAAGCTGCAATAAACAAGTTAACAACAACAATTGCATTCATTTTATGTTTCAGGT
TCAGGGGGAGGTGTGGGAGGTTTTTTCCAACTTTATTATACATAGTTGATAATTCACTGGCCGTCGTTTT
ACGGTACCGCACACTATTAATGGTACGAACTTTAAAAAAAGCACCGACTCGGTGCCACTTTTTCAAGTTG
ATAACGGACTAGCCTTATTTAAACTTGCTATGCTGTTTCCAGCATAGCTCTTAAACTAGTCGACTGTCGT
GCAGTCGAACTGAGAGCCGGAAGAAGAGCTATATATACCAGGGAATTCTGGGTATGTTTCTTACTGGTGG
TAAGTAGATACACCCCTTATTTAATTAGCTTCCAACAAATTTGAATGTATACACTGGTGAGATAGACCTG
TAAACTCTTATGATCTGCAAAATTGCAAGCCAATGTTTTTGTGGAAGGTTTATTTTGAGTATTTCCTCAG
CTGTAGACCACATGTAAAAAAGGTTCCTCTCTGCTAGCTGTGATTGGATGTTTCGGTGTGACAGTGAAGA
ACCCGTGGCCACAATGTTCCACACCCTCCCCCACAGACATGCGTAGAATGTTTCCCCCTCAACGATGACG
AGAACAAAAGGTTGAAAGACCAGCAAATGCTCCTTTCACAACCACCAAATCACAGGTTTAAAAAAAGCAC
CGACTCGGTGCCACTTTTTCAAGTTGATAACGGACTAGCCTTATTTAAACTTGCTATGCTGTTTCCAGCA
TAGCTCTTAAACTGACAGCAGATACTGCTGTCGAACTAGGAGCCTGGAGAACTGCTATATAAACCCGGGA
CTTCTGGGTATGTTTCTGCCATGTGGTAAGTGGATAAACCTACTTATTCAACTCATTTACCTCAAACATG
ACAGTAAACCTCTTCGGGGCAAACCTGCAAACGCTTAAAACCTTCAAAGTTTGAAACCAGCAGTTTTGTA
GAGGTTTACCGTAGTATTTTTGAACTGTAAAGCATATGCAGAGGAAGCTGGTTTTAGGCTTGTGTGATTG
GATGAGTTCTTCTGTGACGTAACTGATCTTTTGTCCTCGTGTCCTTCGCCTTCCCCCACAGGCATGCGCG
GACCTTCCCCCGCCGCAGACCAGAGGACAACATGCTCAGACGCCAGCAAACGGCCCATCGAAACATTCAC
AGACTCTCGGATTGGTTTAAAAAAAGCACCGACTCGGTGCCACTTTTTCAAGTTGATAACGGACTAGCCT
TATTTAAACTTGCTATGCTGTTTCCAGCATAGCTCTTAAACTACTGCATGATATCTCTGTCGAACTGGGA
GTCTGGAGGACGGCTATATATACCAGTGACTTCTGGGTATGTGTTTCATGTGTGGTATATGGCTTACTTA
CTTATTCAACTCATTTACACTTACATGTGTCAGTAAATCACTGTGTAGTAGTAAACCTGTAAACCCTTAA
ATTCTTTAAAATTTGAAAACCAGCAGTTTATGTAGGTTTACCGTAGAGTTTTGGAGCTGTAAGCGTATGC
GAAGGAAACAGGCCGTTTCTTTAGAGTGATTGGATGAGTTCCTGAACTTCCTGTGTGACATCGAGGAGCT
TTTGTTCACGTGTCCTTCTCCTCCCCCCACAGGCATGCGCAGATCCCCCCTGCCTTGGATAAGAGCACAA
AACACTCCGACAAAAGGAAGCTGCTCTCACTAGAGCAGAGCCCATGAAAACCCAGACAGACACGTGGAGG
GTAATGAGTTTAAAAAAAGCACCGACTCGGTGCCACTTTTTCAAGTTGATAACGGACTAGCCTTATTTAA
ACTTGCTATGCTGTTTCCAGCATAGCTCTTAAACTAGTCGTAGCGACTGTAGTCGAACCAAGAGCTGGAG
GGAGAGCTATATATACCAGGGACTTCTGGGTATGTTTTTGGGAGGTGGTGAGTGACTAAACCACTTATTC
AGCTCCCTTAGATCAAGTCTGACCCTATATCATGGTGACATAAACCTGCAAACTGATAAAACCTGAAGGA
TCTCAAATCCAGAGTTTGTGTGAGGGATTACCGTGGTAATTTTCAAACTGTAAAGCATATGCAAAATTAT
CTGGTCTTGGCTTGAGTGATTGGGTGTCTCGGTGTGATGCAGGGACGTTTTCAGTGACGTGTCCTTCTCC
CTCCCCCACAGGCATGCGCAGAACATTTCCCCCCTCCTTGAAGACCAGAACAAAAGACGCCGAGAGCAGG
AAACTCGTCTTACTGAATGACCGAGGCTGGAGAAACGCTGAGAGACTTGACTAAAAAAGCACCGACTCGG
TGCCACTTTTTCAAGTTGATAACGGACTAGCCTTATTTAAACTTGCTATGCTGTTTCCAGCATAGCTCTT
AAACTACTCGATGTCTATGCTCTCGAACCAAGAGCTGGAGGGAGAGCTATATATACCAGGGACTTCTGGG
TATGTTTTTGGGAGGTGGTGAGTGACTAAACCACTTATTCAGCTCCCTTAGATCAAGTCTGACCCTATAT
CATGGTGACATAAACCTGCAAACTGATAAAACCTGAAGGATCTCAAATCCAGAGTTTGTGTGAGGGATTA
CCGTGGTAATTTTCAAACTGTAAAGCATATGCAAAATTATCTGGTCTTGGCTTGAGTGATTGGGTGTCTC
GGTGTGATGCAGGGACGTTTTCAGTGACGTGTCCTTCTCCCTCCCCCACAGGCATGCGCAGAACATTTCC
CCCCTCCTTGAAGACCAGAACAAAAGACGCCGAGAGCAGGAAACTCGTCTTACTGAATGACCGAGGCTGG
AGAAACGCTGAGAGACTTACTGATGCATTTCATTTAATGTATCGATGATGATCCAGACATGATAAGATAC
ATTGATGAGTTTGGACAAACCACAACTAGAATGCAGTGAAAAAAATGCTTTATTTGTGAAATTTGTGATG
CTATTGCTTTATTTGTAACCATTATAAGCTGCAATAAACAAGTTAACAACAACAATTGCATTCATTTTAT
GTTTCAGGTTCAGGGGGAGGTGTGGGAGGTTTTTTAAAGCAAGTAAAACCTCTACAAATGTGGTATGGCT
GATTATGATCCTCTAGATCAGATCTGCGAAGATACGGCCACGGGTGCTCTTGATCCTGTGGCTGATTTTG
GACTGTGCTGCTCGCAGCTGCTGATGAATCACATACTTCCTCCATTTTCTTCCACTGATTGACTGTTATA
ATTTCCCTAATTTCCAGGTCAAGGTGCTGTGCATTGTGGTAATAGATGTGACATGACGTCACTTCCAAAG
GACCAATGAACATGTCTGACCAATTTCATATAATGTGAAAACGATTTTCATAGGCAGAATAAATAACATT
TAAATTAAACTGGGCATCAGCGCAATTCAATTGGTTTGGTAATAGCAAGGGAAAATAGAATGAAGTGATC
TCCAAAAAATAAGTACTTTTTGACTGTAAATAAAATTGTAAGGAGTAAAAAGTACTTTTTTTTCTAAAAA
AATGTAATTAAGTAAAAGTAAAAGTATTGATTTTTAATTGTACTCAAGTAAAGTAAAAATCCCCAAAAAT
AATACTTAAGTACAGTAATCAAGTAAAATTACTCAAGTACTTTACACCTCTGGTTCTTGACCCCCTACCT
TCAGCAAGCCCAGCAGATCCACTAGTTCTAGAGCGGCCGCCACCGCGGTGGAGCTCCAGCTTTTGTTCCC
TTTAGTGAGGGTTAATTGCGCGCTTGGCGTAATCATGGTCATAGCTGTTTCCTGTGTGAAATTGTTATCC
GCTCACAATTCCACACAACATACGAGCCGGAAGCATAAAGTGTAAAGCCTGGGGTGCCTAATGAGTGAGC
TAACTCACATTAATTGCGTTGCGCTCACTGCCCGCTTTCCAGTCGGGAAACCTGTCGTGCCAGCTGCATT
AATGAATCGGCCAACGCGCGGGGAGAGGCGGTTTGCGTATTGGGCGCTCTTCCGCTTCCTCGCTCACTGA
CTCGCTGCGCTCGGTCGTTCGGCTGCGGCGAGCGGTATCAGCTCACTCAAAGGCGGTAATACGGTTATCC
ACAGAATCAGGGGATAACGCAGGAAAGAACATGTGAGCAAAAGGCCAGCAAAAGGCCAGGAACCGTAAAA
AGGCCGCGTTGCTGGCGTTTTTCCATAGGCTCCGCCCCCCTGACGAGCATCACAAAAATCGACGCTCAAG
TCAGAGGTGGCGAAACCCGACAGGACTATAAAGATACCAGGCGTTTCCCCCTGGAAGCTCCCTCGTGCGC
TCTCCTGTTCCGACCCTGCCGCTTACCGGATACCTGTCCGCCTTTCTCCCTTCGGGAAGCGTGGCGCTTT
CTCATAGCTCACGCTGTAGGTATCTCAGTTCGGTGTAGGTCGTTCGCTCCAAGCTGGGCTGTGTGCACGA
ACCCCCCGTTCAGCCCGACCGCTGCGCCTTATCCGGTAACTATCGTCTTGAGTCCAACCCGGTAAGACAC
GACTTATCGCCACTGGCAGCAGCCACTGGTAACAGGATTAGCAGAGCGAGGTATGTAGGCGGTGCTACAG
AGTTCTTGAAGTGGTGGCCTAACTACGGCTACACTAGAAGAACAGTATTTGGTATCTGCGCTCTGCTGAA
GCCAGTTACCTTCGGAAAAAGAGTTGGTAGCTCTTGATCCGGCAAACAAACCACCGCTGGTAGCGGTGGT
TTTTTTGTTTGCAAGCAGCAGATTACGCGCAGAAAAAAAGGATCTCAAGAAGATCCTTTGATCTTTTCTA
CGGGGTCTGACGCTCAGTGGAACGAAAACTCACGTTAAGGCATTTTGGTCATGAGATTATCAAAAAGGAT
CTTCACCTAGATCCTTTTAAATTAAAAATGAAGTTTTAAATCAATCTAAAGTATATATGAGTAAACTTGG
TCTGACAGTTACCAATGCTTAATCAGTGAGGCACCTATCTCAGCGATCTGTCTATTTCGTTCATCCATAG
TTGCCTGACTCCCCGTCGTGTAGATAACTACGATACGGGAGGGCTTACCATCTGGCCCCAGTGCTGCAAT
GATACCGCGAGACCCACGCTCACCGGCTCCAGATTTATCAGCAATAAACCAGCCAGCCGGAAGGGCCGAG
CGCAGAAGTGGTCCTGCAACTTTATCCGCCTCCATCCAGTCTATTAATTGTTGCCGGGAAGCTAGAGTAA
GTAGTTCGCCAGTTAATAGTTTGCGCAACGTTGTTGCCATTGCTACAGGCATCGTGGTGTCACGCTCGTC
GTTTGGTATGGCTTCATTCAGCTCCGGTTCCCAACGATCAAGGCGAGTTACATGATCCCCCATGTTGTGC
AAAAAAGCGGTTAGCTCCTTCGGTCCTCCGATCGTTGTCAGAAGTAAGTTGGCCGCAGTGTTATCACTCA
TGGTTATGGCAGCACTGCATAATTCTCTTACTGTCATGCCATCCGTAAGATGCTTTTCTGTGACTGGTGA
GTACTCAACCAAGTCATTCTGAGAATAGTGTATGCGGCGACCGAGTTGCTCTTGCCCGGCGTCAATACGG
GATAATACCGCGCCACATAGCAGAACTTTAAAAGTGCTCATCATTGGAAAACGTTCTTCGGGGCGAAAAC
TCTCAAGGATCTTACCGCTGTTGAGATCCAGTTCGATGTAACCCACTCGTGCACCCAACTGATCTTCAGC
ATCTTTTACTTTCACCAGCGTTTCTGGGTGAGCAAAAACAGGAAGGCAAAATGCCGCAAAAAAGGGAATA
AGGGCGACACGGAAATGTTGAATACTCATACTCTTCCTTTTTCAATATTATTGAAGCATTTATCAGGGTT
ATTGTCTCATGAGCGGATACATATTTGAATGTATTTAGAAAAATAAACAAATAGGGGTTCCGCGCACATT
TCCCCGAAAAG
